>Addgene plasmid #62622 | pShuttle-CMV-F2A-T2A | depositor full sequence | sequence record 102955 | pShuttle-CMV-F2A-T2A sequence 7629 bps
CATCATCAATAATATACCTTATTTTGGATTGAAGCCAATATGATAATGAGGGGGTGGAGTTTGTGACGTG
GCGCGGGGCGTGGGAACGGGGCGGGTGACGTAGTAGTGTGGCGGAAGTGTGATGTTGCAAGTGTGGCGGA
ACACATGTAAGCGACGGATGTGGCAAAAGTGACGTTTTTGGTGTGCGCCGGTGTACACAGGAAGTGACAA
TTTTCGCGCGGTTTTAGGCGGATGTTGTAGTAAATTTGGGCGTAACCGAGTAAGATTTGGCCATTTTCGC
GGGAAAACTGAATAAGAGGAAGTGAAATCTGAATAATTTTGTGTTACTCATAGCGCGTAATACTGTAATA
GTAATCAATTACGGGGTCATTAGTTCATAGCCCATATATGGAGTTCCGCGTTACATAACTTACGGTAAAT
GGCCCGCCTGGCTGACCGCCCAACGACCCCCGCCCATTGACGTCAATAATGACGTATGTTCCCATAGTAA
CGCCAATAGGGACTTTCCATTGACGTCAATGGGTGGAGTATTTACGGTAAACTGCCCACTTGGCAGTACA
TCAAGTGTATCATATGCCAAGTACGCCCCCTATTGACGTCAATGACGGTAAATGGCCCGCCTGGCATTAT
GCCCAGTACATGACCTTATGGGACTTTCCTACTTGGCAGTACATCTACGTATTAGTCATCGCTATTACCA
TGGTGATGCGGTTTTGGCAGTACATCAATGGGCGTGGATAGCGGTTTGACTCACGGGGATTTCCAAGTCT
CCACCCCATTGACGTCAATGGGAGTTTGTTTTGGCACCAAAATCAACGGGACTTTCCAAAATGTCGTAAC
AACTCCGCCCCATTGACGCAAATGGGCGGTAGGCGTGTACGGTGGGAGGTCTATATAAGCAGAGCTGGTT
TAGTGAACCGTCAGATCCGCTAGAGATCTGGTACCGTCGACGCGGCCGCGGAAGCGGAGTGAAACAGACT
TTGAATTTTGACCTTCTCAAGTTGGCGGGAGACGTGGAGTCCAACCCTGGACCTAGGCCTGGAAGCGGAA
CGCGTGGAAGCGGAGAGGGCAGAGGAAGTCTGCTAACATGCGGTGACGTCGAGGAGAATCCTGGACCTCT
CGAGCCTAAGCTTCTAGATAAGATATCCGATCCACCGGATCTAGATAACTGATCATAATCAGCCATACCA
CATTTGTAGAGGTTTTACTTGCTTTAAAAAACCTCCCACACCTCCCCCTGAACCTGAAACATAAAATGAA
TGCAATTGTTGTTGTTAACTTGTTTATTGCAGCTTATAATGGTTACAAATAAAGCAATAGCATCACAAAT
TTCACAAATAAAGCATTTTTTTCACTGCATTCTAGTTGTGGTTTGTCCAAACTCATCAATGTATCTTAAC
GCGGATCTGGGCGTGGTTAAGGGTGGGAAAGAATATATAAGGTGGGGGTCTTATGTAGTTTTGTATCTGT
TTTGCAGCAGCCGCCGCCGCCATGAGCACCAACTCGTTTGATGGAAGCATTGTGAGCTCATATTTGACAA
CGCGCATGCCCCCATGGGCCGGGGTGCGTCAGAATGTGATGGGCTCCAGCATTGATGGTCGCCCCGTCCT
GCCCGCAAACTCTACTACCTTGACCTACGAGACCGTGTCTGGAACGCCGTTGGAGACTGCAGCCTCCGCC
GCCGCTTCAGCCGCTGCAGCCACCGCCCGCGGGATTGTGACTGACTTTGCTTTCCTGAGCCCGCTTGCAA
GCAGTGCAGCTTCCCGTTCATCCGCCCGCGATGACAAGTTGACGGCTCTTTTGGCACAATTGGATTCTTT
GACCCGGGAACTTAATGTCGTTTCTCAGCAGCTGTTGGATCTGCGCCAGCAGGTTTCTGCCCTGAAGGCT
TCCTCCCCTCCCAATGCGGTTTAAAACATAAATAAAAAACCAGACTCTGTTTGGATTTGGATCAAGCAAG
TGTCTTGCTGTCTTTATTTAGGGGTTTTGCGCGCGCGGTAGGCCCGGGACCAGCGGTCTCGGTCGTTGAG
GGTCCTGTGTATTTTTTCCAGGACGTGGTAAAGGTGACTCTGGATGTTCAGATACATGGGCATAAGCCCG
TCTCTGGGGTGGAGGTAGCACCACTGCAGAGCTTCATGCTGCGGGGTGGTGTTGTAGATGATCCAGTCGT
AGCAGGAGCGCTGGGCGTGGTGCCTAAAAATGTCTTTCAGTAGCAAGCTGATTGCCAGGGGCAGGCCCTT
GGTGTAAGTGTTTACAAAGCGGTTAAGCTGGGATGGGTGCATACGTGGGGATATGAGATGCATCTTGGAC
TGTATTTTTAGGTTGGCTATGTTCCCAGCCATATCCCTCCGGGGATTCATGTTGTGCAGAACCACCAGCA
CAGTGTATCCGGTGCACTTGGGAAATTTGTCATGTAGCTTAGAAGGAAATGCGTGGAAGAACTTGGAGAC
GCCCTTGTGACCTCCAAGATTTTCCATGCATTCGTCCATAATGATGGCAATGGGCCCACGGGCGGCGGCC
TGGGCGAAGATATTTCTGGGATCACTAACGTCATAGTTGTGTTCCAGGATGAGATCGTCATAGGCCATTT
TTACAAAGCGCGGGCGGAGGGTGCCAGACTGCGGTATAATGGTTCCATCCGGCCCAGGGGCGTAGTTACC
CTCACAGATTTGCATTTCCCACGCTTTGAGTTCAGATGGGGGGATCATGTCTACCTGCGGGGCGATGAAG
AAAACGGTTTCCGGGGTAGGGGAGATCAGCTGGGAAGAAAGCAGGTTCCTGAGCAGCTGCGACTTACCGC
AGCCGGTGGGCCCGTAAATCACACCTATTACCGGCTGCAACTGGTAGTTAAGAGAGCTGCAGCTGCCGTC
ATCCCTGAGCAGGGGGGCCACTTCGTTAAGCATGTCCCTGACTCGCATGTTTTCCCTGACCAAATCCGCC
AGAAGGCGCTCGCCGCCCAGCGATAGCAGTTCTTGCAAGGAAGCAAAGTTTTTCAACGGTTTGAGACCGT
CCGCCGTAGGCATGCTTTTGAGCGTTTGACCAAGCAGTTCCAGGCGGTCCCACAGCTCGGTCACCTGCTC
TACGGCATCTCGATCCAGCATATCTCCTCGTTTCGCGGGTTGGGGCGGCTTTCGCTGTACGGCAGTAGTC
GGTGCTCGTCCAGACGGGCCAGGGTCATGTCTTTCCACGGGCGCAGGGTCCTCGTCAGCGTAGTCTGGGT
CACGGTGAAGGGGTGCGCTCCGGGCTGCGCGCTGGCCAGGGTGCGCTTGAGGCTGGTCCTGCTGGTGCTG
AAGCGCTGCCGGTCTTCGCCCTGCGCGTCGGCCAGGTAGCATTTGACCATGGTGTCATAGTCCAGCCCCT
CCGCGGCGTGGCCCTTGGCGCGCAGCTTGCCCTTGGAGGAGGCGCCGCACGAGGGGCAGTGCAGACTTTT
GAGGGCGTAGAGCTTGGGCGCGAGAAATACCGATTCCGGGGAGTAGGCATCCGCGCCGCAGGCCCCGCAG
ACGGTCTCGCATTCCACGAGCCAGGTGAGCTCTGGCCGTTCGGGGTCAAAAACCAGGTTTCCCCCATGCT
TTTTGATGCGTTTCTTACCTCTGGTTTCCATGAGCCGGTGTCCACGCTCGGTGACGAAAAGGCTGTCCGT
GTCCCCGTATACAGACTTGAGAGGGAGTTTAAACGAATTCAATAGCTTGTTGCATGGGCGGCGATATAAA
ATGCAAGGTGCTGCTCAAAAAATCAGGCAAAGCCTCGCGCAAAAAAGAAAGCACATCGTAGTCATGCTCA
TGCAGATAAAGGCAGGTAAGCTCCGGAACCACCACAGAAAAAGACACCATTTTTCTCTCAAACATGTCTG
CGGGTTTCTGCATAAACACAAAATAAAATAACAAAAAAACATTTAAACATTAGAAGCCTGTCTTACAACA
GGAAAAACAACCCTTATAAGCATAAGACGGACTACGGCCATGCCGGCGTGACCGTAAAAAAACTGGTCAC
CGTGATTAAAAAGCACCACCGACAGCTCCTCGGTCATGTCCGGAGTCATAATGTAAGACTCGGTAAACAC
ATCAGGTTGATTCACATCGGTCAGTGCTAAAAAGCGACCGAAATAGCCCGGGGGAATACATACCCGCAGG
CGTAGAGACAACATTACAGCCCCCATAGGAGGTATAACAAAATTAATAGGAGAGAAAAACACATAAACAC
CTGAAAAACCCTCCTGCCTAGGCAAAATAGCACCCTCCCGCTCCAGAACAACATACAGCGCTTCCACAGC
GGCAGCCATAACAGTCAGCCTTACCAGTAAAAAAGAAAACCTATTAAAAAAACACCACTCGACACGGCAC
CAGCTCAATCAGTCACAGTGTAAAAAAGGGCCAAGTGCAGAGCGAGTATATATAGGACTAAAAAATGACG
TAACGGTTAAAGTCCACAAAAAACACCCAGAAAACCGCACGCGAACCTACGCCCAGAAACGAAAGCCAAA
AAACCCACAACTTCCTCAAATCGTCACTTCCGTTTTCCCACGTTACGTCACTTCCCATTTTAAGAAAACT
ACAATTCCCAACACATACAAGTTACTCCGCCCTAAAACCTACGTCACCCGCCCCGTTCCCACGCCCCGCG
CCACGTCACAAACTCCACCCCCTCATTATCATATTGGCTTCAATCCAAAATAAGGTATATTATTGATGAT
GTTAATTAACATGCATGGATCCATATGCGGTGTGAAATACCGCACAGATGCGTAAGGAGAAAATACCGCA
TCAGGCGCTCTTCCGCTTCCTCGCTCACTGACTCGCTGCGCTCGGTCGTTCGGCTGCGGCGAGCGGTATC
AGCTCACTCAAAGGCGGTAATACGGTTATCCACAGAATCAGGGGATAACGCAGGAAAGAACATGTGAGCA
AAAGGCCAGCAAAAGGCCAGGAACCGTAAAAAGGCCGCGTTGCTGGCGTTTTTCCATAGGCTCCGCCCCC
CTGACGAGCATCACAAAAATCGACGCTCAAGTCAGAGGTGGCGAAACCCGACAGGACTATAAAGATACCA
GGCGTTTCCCCCTGGAAGCTCCCTCGTGCGCTCTCCTGTTCCGACCCTGCCGCTTACCGGATACCTGTCC
GCCTTTCTCCCTTCGGGAAGCGTGGCGCTTTCTCATAGCTCACGCTGTAGGTATCTCAGTTCGGTGTAGG
TCGTTCGCTCCAAGCTGGGCTGTGTGCACGAACCCCCCGTTCAGCCCGACCGCTGCGCCTTATCCGGTAA
CTATCGTCTTGAGTCCAACCCGGTAAGACACGACTTATCGCCACTGGCAGCAGCCACTGGTAACAGGATT
AGCAGAGCGAGGTATGTAGGCGGTGCTACAGAGTTCTTGAAGTGGTGGCCTAACTACGGCTACACTAGAA
GGACAGTATTTGGTATCTGCGCTCTGCTGAAGCCAGTTACCTTCGGAAAAAGAGTTGGTAGCTCTTGATC
CGGCAAACAAACCACCGCTGGTAGCGGTGGTTTTTTTGTTTGCAAGCAGCAGATTACGCGCAGAAAAAAA
GGATCTCAAGAAGATCCTTTGATCTTTTCTACGGGGTCTGACGCTCAGTGGAACGAAAACTCACGTTAAG
GGATTTTGGTCATGAGATTATCAAAAAGGATCTTCACCTAGATCCTTTTAAATTAAAAATGAAGTTTTAA
ATCAATCTAAAGTATATATGAGTAAACTTGGTCTGACAGTTACCAATGCTTAATCAGTGAGGCACCTATC
TCAGCGATCTGTCTATTTCGTTCATCCATAGTTGCCTGACTCCCCGTCGTGTAGATAACTACGATACGGG
AGGGCTTACCATCTGGCCCCAGTGCTGCAATGATACCGCGAGACCCACGCTCACCGGCTCCAGATTTATC
AGCAATAAACCAGCCAGCCGGAAGGGCCGAGCGCAGAAGTGGTCCTGCAACTTTATCCGCCTCCATCCAG
TCTATTAATTGTTGCCGGGAAGCTAGAGTAAGTAGTTCGCCAGTTAATAGTTTGCGCAACGTTGTTGCCA
TTGCTGCAGCCATGAGATTATCAAAAAGGATCTTCACCTAGATCCTTTTCACGTAGAAAGCCAGTCCGCA
GAAACGGTGCTGACCCCGGATGAATGTCAGCTACTGGGCTATCTGGACAAGGGAAAACGCAAGCGCAAAG
AGAAAGCAGGTAGCTTGCAGTGGGCTTACATGGCGATAGCTAGACTGGGCGGTTTTATGGACAGCAAGCG
AACCGGAATTGCCAGCTGGGGCGCCCTCTGGTAAGGTTGGGAAGCCCTGCAAAGTAAACTGGATGGCTTT
CTTGCCGCCAAGGATCTGATGGCGCAGGGGATCAAGCTCTGATCAAGAGACAGGATGAGGATCGTTTCGC
ATGATTGAACAAGATGGATTGCACGCAGGTTCTCCGGCCGCTTGGGTGGAGAGGCTATTCGGCTATGACT
GGGCACAACAGACAATCGGCTGCTCTGATGCCGCCGTGTTCCGGCTGTCAGCGCAGGGGCGCCCGGTTCT
TTTTGTCAAGACCGACCTGTCCGGTGCCCTGAATGAACTGCAAGACGAGGCAGCGCGGCTATCGTGGCTG
GCCACGACGGGCGTTCCTTGCGCAGCTGTGCTCGACGTTGTCACTGAAGCGGGAAGGGACTGGCTGCTAT
TGGGCGAAGTGCCGGGGCAGGATCTCCTGTCATCTCACCTTGCTCCTGCCGAGAAAGTATCCATCATGGC
TGATGCAATGCGGCGGCTGCATACGCTTGATCCGGCTACCTGCCCATTCGACCACCAAGCGAAACATCGC
ATCGAGCGAGCACGTACTCGGATGGAAGCCGGTCTTGTCGATCAGGATGATCTGGACGAAGAGCATCAGG
GGCTCGCGCCAGCCGAACTGTTCGCCAGGCTCAAGGCGAGCATGCCCGACGGCGAGGATCTCGTCGTGAC
CCATGGCGATGCCTGCTTGCCGAATATCATGGTGGAAAATGGCCGCTTTTCTGGATTCATCGACTGTGGC
CGGCTGGGTGTGGCGGACCGCTATCAGGACATAGCGTTGGCTACCCGTGATATTGCTGAAGAGCTTGGCG
GCGAATGGGCTGACCGCTTCCTCGTGCTTTACGGTATCGCCGCTCCCGATTCGCAGCGCATCGCCTTCTA
TCGCCTTCTTGACGAGTTCTTCTGAATTTTGTTAAAATTTTTGTTAAATCAGCTCATTTTTTAACCAATA
GGCCGAAATCGGCACCATCCCTTATAAATCAAAAGAATAGACCGAGATAGGGT
[37 nt withheld, positions 7264-7300]
AAAGAACGTGGACTCCAACGTCAAAGG
[49 nt withheld, positions 7328-7376]
TAATCAAGTTTTTTGT
[76 nt withheld, positions 7393-7468]
G
[95 nt withheld, positions 7470-7564]
GCGCTTAATGCGCCGCTACAGGGCGCGTCCATTCGCCATTCAGGATCGAATTAATTCTTAATTAA
Features (pLannotate 1.2.2; 18 found; start..end, strand, type, name):
      1..103     +  repeat_region  ITR: inverted terminal repeat of human adenovirus serotype 5 inverted
    191..341     +  misc_signal    Ad5 Ψ: packaging signal for adenovirus serotype 5
    399..702     +  enhancer       CMV enhancer: human cytomegalovirus immediate early enhancer
    703..906     +  promoter       CMV promoter: human cytomegalovirus (CMV) immediate early promoter
    969..1030    +  CDS            F2A (fragment): 2A peptide from foot-and-mouth disease virus polyprotein Eukaryotic ribosomes fail to insert a peptide bond between the Gly and Pro residues, yielding separate polypeptides.
   1170..1254    +  CDS            large T antigen (fragment): large T antigen from SV40 (simian virus 40)
   1277..1398    +  polyA_signal   SV40 poly(A) signal: SV40 polyadenylation signal
   1492..1911    +  CDS            IX: CAP9_ADE05 - Experimental evidence at protein level: Swiss-Prot protein existence level 1. Structural component of the virion that acts as a cement protein on the capsid exterior and forms triskelion structures consisting of three molecules that stabilize three hexon trimers at the center of each icosahedral facet and fixes the peripentonal hexons. Dispensable for assembly. During virus entry, recruits the anterograde motor kinesin-1 to the capsid docked at the nuclear pore complex thereby subjecting the docked capsid to a pulling force. The resulting tension leads to capsid disruption, disper
   1977..3311    -  CDS            IVa2: PKG1_ADE05 - Experimental evidence at protein level: Swiss-Prot protein existence level 1. Component of the packaging machinery which encapsidates the viral DNA into preformed capsids and transcriptional activator of the viral major late promoter (MLP). Binds, along with packaging proteins 2 and 3, to the specific packaging sequence on the left end of viral genomic DNA and displays ATPase activity thereby providing the power stroke of the packaging machinery. The activity of packaging protein IVa2 is stimulated by protein 33K which acts as a terminase. May be the protein that pumps DNA into th
   3684..3845    -  CDS            E4RF2_ADE02 (fragment): Protein predicted: Swiss-Prot protein existence level 4. From Human adenovirus C serotype 2 (HAdV-2) (Human adenovirus 2).
   3896..4279    -  CDS            E4RF1_ADE02: Experimental evidence at protein level: Swiss-Prot protein existence level 1. May modulate tight-junctions functions of infected cells through interactions with PDZ proteins. E4 ORF1 has ben show for Adenovirus 9 to interact with protein involved in tight junction regulation. May play a role in mTOR activation by activating PI3- kinase, thus overriding cellular checkpoint for translation. From Human adenovirus C serotype 2 (HAdV-2) (Human adenovirus 2).
   4589..4691    -  repeat_region  ITR: inverted terminal repeat of human adenovirus serotype 5 inverted
   4711..4765    +  misc_feature   bom (fragment): basis of mobility region from pBR322
   4951..5539    -  rep_origin     ori: high-copy-number ColE1/pMB1/pBR322/pUC origin of replication
   5711..6025    -  CDS            bla(M) (fragment): β-lactamase lacking the signal sequence; bla(M); allows cytosolic expression of β-lactamase
   6070..6339    +  CDS            tnpA (fragment): TN5P_ECOLX - Also known as tnp. Experimental evidence at protein level: Swiss-Prot protein existence level 1. Mediates transposition of transposon Tn5 by a 'cut and paste' mechanism. First, the monomeric transposase binds the 19 bp inverted DNA repeats flanking the transposon. Then, dimerization of the DNA- bound transposase creates a synaptic DNA complex. After nicking of the first DNA strand, excision of the transposon proceeds through a series of intermediates. The transposase then mediates the insertion of the transposon at a new site by strand transfer. The activity of the wild- type tran
   6371..7165    +  CDS            NeoR/KanR: aminoglycoside phosphotransferase from Tn5; aph(3')-II (or nptII); confers resistance to neomycin, kanamycin, and G418 (Geneticin®)
   7175..7592    -  rep_origin     f1 ori (sequence partly withheld): f1 bacteriophage origin of replication; arrow indicates direction of (+) strand synthesis
