[The description below was written by a language model from this plasmid's Addgene catalogue record and pLannotate feature annotations shown in this document.]
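Description:
pShuttle-CMV-F2A-T2A is a 7,629 bp adenoviral shuttle plasmid derived from the pShuttle-CMV backbone of the AdEasy system and modified so that several proteins can be expressed from one transcript. It is propagated in E. coli under kanamycin selection through the Tn5-derived NeoR/KanR gene and replicates from a ColE1/pBR322-type origin. The catalogue lists it as low copy. An f1 origin is also present, and the annotated β-lactamase and Tn5 transposase pieces are only fragments, evidently non-functional backbone remnants.

The expression cassette consists of the human CMV immediate-early enhancer and promoter, a 165 bp multiple cloning site insert carrying F2A and T2A peptide sequences, and an SV40 polyadenylation signal. Open reading frames cloned in frame around the 2A elements would be translated as one polyprotein that separates into individual polypeptides by ribosomal skipping, allowing up to three products from a single CMV-driven message. The automated annotation detects only a partial F2A and does not call the T2A, and the restriction sites used for cloning are not recorded.

Around the cassette are the adenovirus serotype 5 elements typical of AdEasy shuttles: a left ITR and Ψ packaging signal upstream, a downstream arm covering the pIX and IVa2 genes, and a second arm containing E4 ORF1/ORF2 sequence and the right ITR. These arms allow homologous recombination with an adenoviral backbone plasmid in bacteria, transferring the cassette into a recombinant adenoviral genome, which is then packaged for gene delivery to mammalian cells.
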