Addgene plasmid #62622: pShuttle-CMV-F2A-T2A
Purpose: AdEasy Shuttle vector modified for multicistronic expression. Contains T2A and F2A
Depositing lab: Zheng-Xu Wang. Depositing organization: PLA Army General Hospital.
Backbone
  Vector backbone: pShuttle-CMV
  Backbone manufacturer: Agilent
  Total vector size (bp): 7629
  Vector type: Mammalian Expression, Adenoviral
Growth in bacteria
  Bacterial resistance: Kanamycin, 50 μg/mL
  Growth temperature: 37°C
  Growth strain: DH10B
  Copy number: Low Copy
Gene/Insert
  Gene/Insert name: MCS with F2A and T2A
  Insert size (bp): 165
  Promoter: CMV
  Cloning method: Restriction Enzyme; 5′ cloning site unknown (unknown if destroyed); 3′ cloning site unknown (unknown if destroyed)
  Sequencing primers: 5′ CMV-F; 3′ SV40pA-R
Resource information
  A portion of this plasmid was derived from a plasmid made by: We cloned this.
Terms and licenses: Academic/Nonprofit Terms; Industry Terms: Not Available to Industry
How to cite: pShuttle-CMV-F2A-T2A was a gift from Zheng-Xu Wang (Addgene plasmid # 62622 ; http://n2t.net/addgene:62622 ; RRID:Addgene_62622)
