>Addgene plasmid #62622 | pShuttle-CMV-F2A-T2A | addgene partial sequence | sequence record 107175 | CMV-F 5'-CGCAAATGGGCGGTAGGCGTG-3'
AGTGAACCGTCAGATCCGCTAGAGATCTGGTACCGTCGACGCGGCCGCGGAAGCGGAGTGAAACAGACTT
TGAATTTTGACCTTCTCAAGTTGGCGGGAGACGTGGAGTCCAACCCTGGACCTAGGCCTGGAAGCGGAAC
GCGTGGAAGCGGAGAGGGCAGAGGAAGTCTGCTAACATGCGGTGACGTCGAGGAGAATCCTGGACCTCTC
GAGCCTAAGCTTCTAGATAAGATATCCGATCCACCGGATCTAGATAACTGATCATAATCAGCCATACCAC
ATTTGTAGAGGTTTTACTTGCTTTAAAAAACCTCCCACACCTCCCCCTGAACCTGAAACATAAAATGAAT
GCAATTGTTGTTGTTAACTTGTTTATTGCAGCTTATAATGGTTACAAATAAAGCAATAGCATCACAAATT
TCACAAATAAAGCATTTTTTTCACTGCATTCTAGTTGTGGTTTGTCCAAACTCATCAATGTATCTTAACG
CGGATCTGGGCGTGGTTAAGGGTGGGAAAGAATATATAAGGTGGGGGTCTTATGTAGTTTTGTATCTGTT
TTGCAGCAGCCGCCGCCGCCATGAGCACCAACTCGTTTGATGGAAGCATTGTGAGCTCATATTTGACAAC
GCGCATGCCCCCATGGGCCGGGGTGCGTCAGAATGTGATGGGCTCCAGCATTGATGGTCGCCCCGTCCTG
