>Addgene plasmid #62622 | pShuttle-CMV-F2A-T2A | addgene partial sequence | sequence record 107176 | SV40pA-R 5'-GAAATTTGTGATGCTATTGC-3'
TTGCATTCATTTTATGTTTCAGGTTCAGGGGGAGGTGTGGGAGGTTTTTTAAAGCAAGTAAAACCTCTAC
AAATGTGGTATGGCTGATTATGATCAGTTATCTAGATCCGGTGGATCGGATATCTTATCTAGAAGCTTAG
GCTCGAGAGGTCCAGGATTCTCCTCGACGTCACCGCATGTTAGCAGACTTCCTCTGCCCTCTCCGCTTCC
ACGCGTTCCGCTTCCAGGCCTAGGTCCAGGGTTGGACTCCACGTCTCCCGCCAACTTGAGAAGGTCAAAA
TTCAAAGTCTGTTTCACTCCGCTTCCGCGGCCGCGTCGACGGTACCAGATCTCTAGCGGATCTGACGGTT
CACTAAACCAGCTCTGCTTATATAGACCTCCCACCGTACACGCCTACCGCCCATTTGCGTCAATGGGGCG
GAGTTGTTACGACATTTTGGAAAGTCCCGTTGATTTTGGTGCCAAAACAAACTCCCATTGACGTCAATGG
GGTGGAGACTTGGAAATCCCCGTGAGTCAAACCGCTATCCACGCCCATTGATGTACTGCCAAAACCGCAT
CACCATGGTAATAGCGATGACTAATACGTAGATGTACTGCCAAGTAGGAAAGTCCCATAAGGTCATGTAC
TGGGCATAATGCCAGGCGGGCCATTTACCGTCATTGACGTCAATAGGGGGCGTACTTGGCATATGATACA
CTTGATGTACTGCCAAGT
